Addgene plasmid #89445: pCMV-DeAct-GS1
Purpose: Expresses EGFP-GS1 (Human Gelsolin 53-176) in mammalian cells
Depositing lab: Brad Zuchero. Depositing organization: Stanford University. Publication: DeActs: genetically encoded tools for perturbing the actin cytoskeleton in single cells. Harterink M, da Silva ME, Will L, Turan J, Ibrahim A, Lang AE, van Battum EY, Pasterkamp RJ, Kapitein LC, Kudryashov D, Barres BA, Hoogenraad CC, Zuchero JB. Nat Methods. 2017 Apr 10. doi: 10.1038/nmeth.4257. PubMed 28394337.
Backbone
  Vector backbone: pEGFP-C1
  Backbone manufacturer: Clontech
  Backbone size w/o insert (bp): 4746
  Total vector size (bp): 5118
  Vector type: Mammalian Expression
  Selectable markers: Neomycin (select with G418)
Growth in bacteria
  Bacterial resistance: Kanamycin, 50 μg/mL
  Growth temperature: 37°C
  Growth strain: DH5alpha
  Copy number: High Copy
Gene/Insert
  Gene/Insert name: DeAct-GS1 (alt name: Gelsolin segment 1)
  Species: H. sapiens (human)
  Insert size (bp): 372
  Mutation: Truncation spanning cytoplasmic Gsn amino acids 53-176
  GenBank ID: NM_000177.4
  Entrez Gene: GSN (a.k.a. ADF, AGEL)
  Promoter: CMV
  Tag / fusion protein: EGFP (N terminal on insert)
  Cloning method: Ligation Independent Cloning
  Sequencing primers: 5′ CATGGTCCTGCTGGAGTTCGTG; 3′ ATGTGGTATGGCTGATTATG
Terms and licenses: Academic/Nonprofit Terms; Industry Terms: Not Available to Industry
How to cite: pCMV-DeAct-GS1 was a gift from Brad Zuchero (Addgene plasmid # 89445 ; http://n2t.net/addgene:89445 ; RRID:Addgene_89445)
