[The description below was written by a language model from this plasmid's Addgene catalogue record and pLannotate feature annotations shown in this document.]
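Description:
pCMV-DeAct-GS1 is a 5.1 kb mammalian expression plasmid built on the Clontech pEGFP-C1 backbone. It is maintained in E. coli through a high-copy ColE1/pUC-type origin and selected with kanamycin. An f1 phage origin is also present. A single NeoR/KanR (Tn5 aminoglycoside phosphotransferase) gene provides selection in both hosts. It sits behind tandem bacterial (bla) and SV40 early promoters and ends in an HSV TK polyadenylation signal, so it gives kanamycin resistance in bacteria and G418 resistance in transfected mammalian cells. The short ble, large T antigen and bGH poly(A) hits in the feature table are fragments, most likely backbone remnants rather than functional elements.

The payload is a fusion protein driven by the human CMV immediate-early enhancer and promoter and terminated by the SV40 poly(A) signal. EGFP sits at the N terminus and is followed in the same orientation by gelsolin segment 1 (GS1). The catalogue describes GS1 as a 372 bp truncation covering amino acids 53–176 of human cytoplasmic gelsolin (GSN). The automated annotation labels this region as a fragment of mouse Gsn, which probably reflects a best database match to a conserved orthologue, since the catalogue states a human origin. Gelsolin is a calcium-regulated actin-binding protein that caps barbed ends and severs filaments. As one of the "DeAct" tools, this isolated segment is intended as a genetically encoded means of perturbing the actin cytoskeleton in single cells. The EGFP tag marks the expressing cells, so effects can be compared with untransfected neighbours.
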