Features (pLannotate 1.2.2; 15 found; start..end, strand, type, name):
     61..364     +  enhancer       CMV enhancer: human cytomegalovirus immediate early enhancer
    365..568     +  promoter       CMV promoter: human cytomegalovirus (CMV) immediate early promoter
    613..1329    +  CDS            EGFP: EGFP is a basic (constitutively fluorescent) green fluorescent protein published in 1996, derived from Aequorea victoria. It is reported to be a rapidly-maturing weak dimer with moderate acid sensitivity.
   1342..1740    +  CDS            Gsn (fragment): GELS_MOUSE - Also known as Gsb. Experimental evidence at protein level: Swiss-Prot protein existence level 1. Calcium-regulated, actin-modulating protein that binds to the plus (or barbed) ends of actin monomers or filaments, preventing monomer exchange (end-blocking or capping). It can promote the assembly of monomers into filaments (nucleation) as well as sever filaments already formed. Plays a role in ciliogenesis. From Mus musculus (Mouse).
   1747..1782    +  misc_feature   MCS (fragment): multiple cloning site
   1799..1883    +  CDS            large T antigen (fragment): large T antigen from SV40 (simian virus 40)
   1906..2027    +  polyA_signal   SV40 poly(A) signal: SV40 polyadenylation signal
   2061..2489    -  rep_origin     f1 ori (sequence partly withheld): f1 bacteriophage origin of replication; arrow indicates direction of (+) strand synthesis
   2516..2620    +  promoter       AmpR promoter: bla
   2622..2979    +  promoter       SV40 promoter: SV40 enhancer and early promoter
   3014..3808    +  CDS            NeoR/KanR: aminoglycoside phosphotransferase from Tn5; aph(3')-II (or nptII); confers resistance to neomycin, kanamycin, and G418 (Geneticin®)
   3829..3981    +  CDS            ble (fragment): BLE_KLEPN - Experimental evidence at protein level: Swiss-Prot protein existence level 1. Binding protein with a strong affinity to the bleomycin family of antibiotics. Binds to CL990; an antimitotic-antibiotic compound. From Klebsiella pneumoniae.
   4040..4087    +  polyA_signal   HSV TK poly(A) signal: herpes simplex virus thymidine kinase polyadenylation signal (Cole and Stacy, 1985)
   4178..4194    -  polyA_signal   bGH poly(A) signal (fragment): bovine growth hormone polyadenylation signal
   4416..5004    +  rep_origin     ori: high-copy-number ColE1/pMB1/pBR322/pUC origin of replication
>Addgene plasmid #89445 | pCMV-DeAct-GS1 | depositor full sequence | sequence record 173260 | We sequenced full insert from EGFP through GS1 stop codon into multi cloning site.
TAGTTATTAATAGTAATCAATTACGGGGTCATTAGTTCATAGCCCATATATGGAGTTCCGCGTTACATAA
CTTACGGTAAATGGCCCGCCTGGCTGACCGCCCAACGACCCCCGCCCATTGACGTCAATAATGACGTATG
TTCCCATAGTAACGCCAATAGGGACTTTCCATTGACGTCAATGGGTGGAGTATTTACGGTAAACTGCCCA
CTTGGCAGTACATCAAGTGTATCATATGCCAAGTACGCCCCCTATTGACGTCAATGACGGTAAATGGCCC
GCCTGGCATTATGCCCAGTACATGACCTTATGGGACTTTCCTACTTGGCAGTACATCTACGTATTAGTCA
TCGCTATTACCATGGTGATGCGGTTTTGGCAGTACATCAATGGGCGTGGATAGCGGTTTGACTCACGGGG
ATTTCCAAGTCTCCACCCCATTGACGTCAATGGGAGTTTGTTTTGGCACCAAAATCAACGGGACTTTCCA
AAATGTCGTAACAACTCCGCCCCATTGACGCAAATGGGCGGTAGGCGTGTACGGTGGGAGGTCTATATAA
GCAGAGCTGGTTTAGTGAACCGTCAGATCCGCTAGCGCTACCGGTCGCCACCATGGTGAGCAAGGGCGAG
GAGCTGTTCACCGGGGTGGTGCCCATCCTGGTCGAGCTGGACGGCGACGTAAACGGCCACAAGTTCAGCG
TGTCCGGCGAGGGCGAGGGCGATGCCACCTACGGCAAGCTGACCCTGAAGTTCATCTGCACCACCGGCAA
GCTGCCCGTGCCCTGGCCCACCCTCGTGACCACCCTGACCTACGGCGTGCAGTGCTTCAGCCGCTACCCC
GACCACATGAAGCAGCACGACTTCTTCAAGTCCGCCATGCCCGAAGGCTACGTCCAGGAGCGCACCATCT
TCTTCAAGGACGACGGCAACTACAAGACCCGCGCCGAGGTGAAGTTCGAGGGCGACACCCTGGTGAACCG
CATCGAGCTGAAGGGCATCGACTTCAAGGAGGACGGCAACATCCTGGGGCACAAGCTGGAGTACAACTAC
AACAGCCACAACGTCTATATCATGGCCGACAAGCAGAAGAACGGCATCAAGGTGAACTTCAAGATCCGCC
ACAACATCGAGGACGGCAGCGTGCAGCTCGCCGACCACTACCAGCAGAACACCCCCATCGGCGACGGCCC
CGTGCTGCTGCCCGACAACCACTACCTGAGCACCCAGTCCGCCCTGAGCAAAGACCCCAACGAGAAGCGC
GATCACATGGTCCTGCTGGAGTTCGTGACCGCCGCCGGGATCACTCTCGGCATGGACGAGCTGTACAAGT
CCGGACTCAGATCTCGAGCTCAAGCTTCGAATTCTATGGTGGTGGAACACCCCGAGTTCCTCAAGGCAGG
GAAGGAGCCTGGCCTGCAGATCTGGCGTGTGGAGAAGTTCGATCTGGTGCCCGTGCCCACCAACCTTTAT
GGAGACTTCTTCACGGGCGACGCCTACGTCATCCTGAAGACAGTGCAGCTGAGGAACGGAAATCTGCAGT
ATGACCTCCACTACTGGCTGGGCAATGAGTGCAGCCAGGATGAGAGCGGGGCGGCCGCCATCTTTACCGT
GCAGCTGGATGACTACCTGAACGGCCGGGCCGTGCAGCACCGTGAGGTCCAGGGCTTCGAGTCGGCCACC
TTCCTAGGCTACTTCAAGTCTGGCCTGAAGTACAAGAAAGGAGGTGTGGCATCAGGATTCTGATAAAATT
CTGCAGTCGACGGTACCGCGGGCCCGGGATCCACCGGATCTAGATAACTGATCATAATCAGCCATACCAC
ATTTGTAGAGGTTTTACTTGCTTTAAAAAACCTCCCACACCTCCCCCTGAACCTGAAACATAAAATGAAT
GCAATTGTTGTTGTTAACTTGTTTATTGCAGCTTATAATGGTTACAAATAAAGCAATAGCATCACAAATT
TCACAAATAAAGCATTTTTTTCACTGCATTCTAGTTGTGGTTTGTCCAAACTCATCAATGTATCTTAACG
CGTAAATTGTAAGCGTTAATATTTTGTTAAAATTCGCGTTAAATTTTTGTTAAATCAGCTCATTTTTTAA
CCAATAGGCCGAAATCGGCAAAATCCCTTATAAATCAAAAGAATAGACCGAGATAGGGT
[37 nt withheld, positions 2160-2196]
AAAGAACGTGGACTCCAACGTCAAAGG
[49 nt withheld, positions 2224-2272]
T
[91 nt withheld, positions 2274-2364]
G
[124 nt withheld, positions 2366-2489]
CAGGTGGCACTTTTCGGGGAAATGTGCGCGGAACCCCTATTTGTTTATTTTTCTAAATACATTCAAATAT
GTATCCGCTCATGAGACAATAACCCTGATAAATGCTTCAATAATATTGAAAAAGGAAGAGTCCTGAGGCG
GAAAGAACCAGCTGTGGAATGTGTGTCAGTTAGGGTGTGGAAAGTCCCCAGGCTCCCCAGCAGGCAGAAG
TATGCAAAGCATGCATCTCAATTAGTCAGCAACCAGGTGTGGAAAGTCCCCAGGCTCCCCAGCAGGCAGA
AGTATGCAAAGCATGCATCTCAATTAGTCAGCAACCATAGTCCCGCCCCTAACTCCGCCCATCCCGCCCC
TAACTCCGCCCAGTTCCGCCCATTCTCCGCCCCATGGCTGACTAATTTTTTTTATTTATGCAGAGGCCGA
GGCCGCCTCGGCCTCTGAGCTATTCCAGAAGTAGTGAGGAGGCTTTTTTGGAGGCCTAGGCTTTTGCAAA
GATCGATCAAGAGACAGGATGAGGATCGTTTCGCATGATTGAACAAGATGGATTGCACGCAGGTTCTCCG
GCCGCTTGGGTGGAGAGGCTATTCGGCTATGACTGGGCACAACAGACAATCGGCTGCTCTGATGCCGCCG
TGTTCCGGCTGTCAGCGCAGGGGCGCCCGGTTCTTTTTGTCAAGACCGACCTGTCCGGTGCCCTGAATGA
ACTGCAAGACGAGGCAGCGCGGCTATCGTGGCTGGCCACGACGGGCGTTCCTTGCGCAGCTGTGCTCGAC
GTTGTCACTGAAGCGGGAAGGGACTGGCTGCTATTGGGCGAAGTGCCGGGGCAGGATCTCCTGTCATCTC
ACCTTGCTCCTGCCGAGAAAGTATCCATCATGGCTGATGCAATGCGGCGGCTGCATACGCTTGATCCGGC
TACCTGCCCATTCGACCACCAAGCGAAACATCGCATCGAGCGAGCACGTACTCGGATGGAAGCCGGTCTT
GTCGATCAGGATGATCTGGACGAAGAGCATCAGGGGCTCGCGCCAGCCGAACTGTTCGCCAGGCTCAAGG
CGAGCATGCCCGACGGCGAGGATCTCGTCGTGACCCATGGCGATGCCTGCTTGCCGAATATCATGGTGGA
AAATGGCCGCTTTTCTGGATTCATCGACTGTGGCCGGCTGGGTGTGGCGGACCGCTATCAGGACATAGCG
TTGGCTACCCGTGATATTGCTGAAGAGCTTGGCGGCGAATGGGCTGACCGCTTCCTCGTGCTTTACGGTA
TCGCCGCTCCCGATTCGCAGCGCATCGCCTTCTATCGCCTTCTTGACGAGTTCTTCTGAGCGGGACTCTG
GGGTTCGAAATGACCGACCAAGCGACGCCCAACCTGCCATCACGAGATTTCGATTCCACCGCCGCCTTCT
ATGAAAGGTTGGGCTTCGGAATCGTTTTCCGGGACGCCGGCTGGATGATCCTCCAGCGCGGGGATCTCAT
GCTGGAGTTCTTCGCCCACCCTAGGGGGAGGCTAACTGAAACACGGAAGGAGACAATACCGGAAGGAACC
CGCGCTATGACGGCAATAAAAAGACAGAATAAAACGCACGGTGTTGGGTCGTTTGTTCATAAACGCGGGG
TTCGGTCCCAGGGCTGGCACTCTGTCGATACCCCACCGAGACCCCATTGGGGCCAATACGCCCGCGTTTC
TTCCTTTTCCCCACCCCACCCCCCAAGTTCGGGTGAAGGCCCAGGGCTCGCAGCCAACGTCGGGGCGGCA
GGCCCTGCCATAGCCTCAGGTTACTCATATATACTTTAGATTGATTTAAAACTTCATTTTTAATTTAAAA
GGATCTAGGTGAAGATCCTTTTTGATAATCTCATGACCAAAATCCCTTAACGTGAGTTTTCGTTCCACTG
AGCGTCAGACCCCGTAGAAAAGATCAAAGGATCTTCTTGAGATCCTTTTTTTCTGCGCGTAATCTGCTGC
TTGCAAACAAAAAAACCACCGCTACCAGCGGTGGTTTGTTTGCCGGATCAAGAGCTACCAACTCTTTTTC
CGAAGGTAACTGGCTTCAGCAGAGCGCAGATACCAAATACTGTCCTTCTAGTGTAGCCGTAGTTAGGCCA
CCACTTCAAGAACTCTGTAGCACCGCCTACATACCTCGCTCTGCTAATCCTGTTACCAGTGGCTGCTGCC
AGTGGCGATAAGTCGTGTCTTACCGGGTTGGACTCAAGACGATAGTTACCGGATAAGGCGCAGCGGTCGG
GCTGAACGGGGGGTTCGTGCACACAGCCCAGCTTGGAGCGAACGACCTACACCGAACTGAGATACCTACA
GCGTGAGCTATGAGAAAGCGCCACGCTTCCCGAAGGGAGAAAGGCGGACAGGTATCCGGTAAGCGGCAGG
GTCGGAACAGGAGAGCGCACGAGGGAGCTTCCAGGGGGAAACGCCTGGTATCTTTATAGTCCTGTCGGGT
TTCGCCACCTCTGACTTGAGCGTCGATTTTTGTGATGCTCGTCAGGGGGGCGGAGCCTATGGAAAAACGC
CAGCAACGCGGCCTTTTTACGGTTCCTGGCCTTTTGCTGGCCTTTTGCTCACATGTTCTTTCCTGCGTTA
TCCCCTGATTCTGTGGATAACCGTATTACCGCCATGCAT
