Features (pLannotate 1.2.2; 15 found; start..end, strand, type, name):
     61..364     +  enhancer       CMV enhancer: human cytomegalovirus immediate early enhancer
    365..568     +  promoter       CMV promoter: human cytomegalovirus (CMV) immediate early promoter
    613..1329    +  CDS            EGFP: EGFP is a basic (constitutively fluorescent) green fluorescent protein published in 1996, derived from Aequorea victoria. It is reported to be a rapidly-maturing weak dimer with moderate acid sensitivity.
   1342..1740    +  CDS            Gsn (fragment): GELS_MOUSE - Also known as Gsb. Experimental evidence at protein level: Swiss-Prot protein existence level 1. Calcium-regulated, actin-modulating protein that binds to the plus (or barbed) ends of actin monomers or filaments, preventing monomer exchange (end-blocking or capping). It can promote the assembly of monomers into filaments (nucleation) as well as sever filaments already formed. Plays a role in ciliogenesis. From Mus musculus (Mouse).
   1747..1782    +  misc_feature   MCS (fragment): multiple cloning site
   1799..1883    +  CDS            large T antigen (fragment): large T antigen from SV40 (simian virus 40)
   1906..2027    +  polyA_signal   SV40 poly(A) signal: SV40 polyadenylation signal
   2061..2489    -  rep_origin     f1 ori (sequence partly withheld): f1 bacteriophage origin of replication; arrow indicates direction of (+) strand synthesis
   2516..2620    +  promoter       AmpR promoter: bla
   2622..2979    +  promoter       SV40 promoter: SV40 enhancer and early promoter
   3014..3808    +  CDS            NeoR/KanR: aminoglycoside phosphotransferase from Tn5; aph(3')-II (or nptII); confers resistance to neomycin, kanamycin, and G418 (Geneticin®)
   3829..3981    +  CDS            ble (fragment): BLE_KLEPN - Experimental evidence at protein level: Swiss-Prot protein existence level 1. Binding protein with a strong affinity to the bleomycin family of antibiotics. Binds to CL990; an antimitotic-antibiotic compound. From Klebsiella pneumoniae.
   4040..4087    +  polyA_signal   HSV TK poly(A) signal: herpes simplex virus thymidine kinase polyadenylation signal (Cole and Stacy, 1985)
   4178..4194    -  polyA_signal   bGH poly(A) signal (fragment): bovine growth hormone polyadenylation signal
   4416..5004    +  rep_origin     ori: high-copy-number ColE1/pMB1/pBR322/pUC origin of replication
>Addgene plasmid #89445 | pCMV-DeAct-GS1 | addgene full sequence | sequence record 177128 | Addgene NGS Result
TAGTTATTAATAGTAATCAATTACGGGGTCATTAGTTCATAGCCCATATATGGAGTTCCGCGTTACATAA
CTTACGGTAAATGGCCCGCCTGGCTGACCGCCCAACGACCCCCGCCCATTGACGTCAATAATGACGTATG
TTCCCATAGTAACGCCAATAGGGACTTTCCATTGACGTCAATGGGTGGAGTATTTACGGTAAACTGCCCA
CTTGGCAGTACATCAAGTGTATCATATGCCAAGTACGCCCCCTATTGACGTCAATGACGGTAAATGGCCC
GCCTGGCATTATGCCCAGTACATGACCTTATGGGACTTTCCTACTTGGCAGTACATCTACGTATTAGTCA
TCGCTATTACCATGGTGATGCGGTTTTGGCAGTACATCAATGGGCGTGGATAGCGGTTTGACTCACGGGG
ATTTCCAAGTCTCCACCCCATTGACGTCAATGGGAGTTTGTTTTGGCACCAAAATCAACGGGACTTTCCA
AAATGTCGTAACAACTCCGCCCCATTGACGCAAATGGGCGGTAGGCGTGTACGGTGGGAGGTCTATATAA
GCAGAGCTGGTTTAGTGAACCGTCAGATCCGCTAGCGCTACCGGTCGCCACCATGGTGAGCAAGGGCGAG
GAGCTGTTCACCGGGGTGGTGCCCATCCTGGTCGAGCTGGACGGCGACGTAAACGGCCACAAGTTCAGCG
TGTCCGGCGAGGGCGAGGGCGATGCCACCTACGGCAAGCTGACCCTGAAGTTCATCTGCACCACCGGCAA
GCTGCCCGTGCCCTGGCCCACCCTCGTGACCACCCTGACCTACGGCGTGCAGTGCTTCAGCCGCTACCCC
GACCACATGAAGCAGCACGACTTCTTCAAGTCCGCCATGCCCGAAGGCTACGTCCAGGAGCGCACCATCT
TCTTCAAGGACGACGGCAACTACAAGACCCGCGCCGAGGTGAAGTTCGAGGGCGACACCCTGGTGAACCG
CATCGAGCTGAAGGGCATCGACTTCAAGGAGGACGGCAACATCCTGGGGCACAAGCTGGAGTACAACTAC
AACAGCCACAACGTCTATATCATGGCCGACAAGCAGAAGAACGGCATCAAGGTGAACTTCAAGATCCGCC
ACAACATCGAGGACGGCAGCGTGCAGCTCGCCGACCACTACCAGCAGAACACCCCCATCGGCGACGGCCC
CGTGCTGCTGCCCGACAACCACTACCTGAGCACCCAGTCCGCCCTGAGCAAAGACCCCAACGAGAAGCGC
GATCACATGGTCCTGCTGGAGTTCGTGACCGCCGCCGGGATCACTCTCGGCATGGACGAGCTGTACAAGT
CCGGACTCAGATCTCGAGCTCAAGCTTCGAATTCTATGGTGGTGGAACACCCCGAGTTCCTCAAGGCAGG
GAAGGAGCCTGGCCTGCAGATCTGGCGTGTGGAGAAGTTCGATCTGGTGCCCGTGCCCACCAACCTTTAT
GGAGACTTCTTCACGGGCGACGCCTACGTCATCCTGAAGACAGTGCAGCTGAGGAACGGAAATCTGCAGT
ATGACCTCCACTACTGGCTGGGCAATGAGTGCAGCCAGGATGAGAGCGGGGCGGCCGCCATCTTTACCGT
GCAGCTGGATGACTACCTGAACGGCCGGGCCGTGCAGCACCGTGAGGTCCAGGGCTTCGAGTCGGCCACC
TTCCTAGGCTACTTCAAGTCTGGCCTGAAGTACAAGAAAGGAGGTGTGGCATCAGGATTCTGATAAAATT
CTGCAGTCGACGGTACCGCGGGCCCGGGATCCACCGGATCTAGATAACTGATCATAATCAGCCATACCAC
ATTTGTAGAGGTTTTACTTGCTTTAAAAAACCTCCCACACCTCCCCCTGAACCTGAAACATAAAATGAAT
GCAATTGTTGTTGTTAACTTGTTTATTGCAGCTTATAATGGTTACAAATAAAGCAATAGCATCACAAATT
TCACAAATAAAGCATTTTTTTCACTGCATTCTAGTTGTGGTTTGTCCAAACTCATCAATGTATCTTAACG
CGTAAATTGTAAGCGTTAATATTTTGTTAAAATTCGCGTTAAATTTTTGTTAAATCAGCTCATTTTTTAA
CCAATAGGCCGAAATCGGCAAAATCCCTTATAAATCAAAAGAATAGACCGAGATAGGGT
[37 nt withheld, positions 2160-2196]
AAAGAACGTGGACTCCAACGTCAAAGG
[49 nt withheld, positions 2224-2272]
T
[91 nt withheld, positions 2274-2364]
G
[124 nt withheld, positions 2366-2489]
CAGGTGGCACTTTTCGGGGAAATGTGCGCGGAACCCCTATTTGTTTATTTTTCTAAATACATTCAAATAT
GTATCCGCTCATGAGACAATAACCCTGATAAATGCTTCAATAATATTGAAAAAGGAAGAGTCCTGAGGCG
GAAAGAACCAGCTGTGGAATGTGTGTCAGTTAGGGTGTGGAAAGTCCCCAGGCTCCCCAGCAGGCAGAAG
TATGCAAAGCATGCATCTCAATTAGTCAGCAACCAGGTGTGGAAAGTCCCCAGGCTCCCCAGCAGGCAGA
AGTATGCAAAGCATGCATCTCAATTAGTCAGCAACCATAGTCCCGCCCCTAACTCCGCCCATCCCGCCCC
TAACTCCGCCCAGTTCCGCCCATTCTCCGCCCCATGGCTGACTAATTTTTTTTATTTATGCAGAGGCCGA
GGCCGCCTCGGCCTCTGAGCTATTCCAGAAGTAGTGAGGAGGCTTTTTTGGAGGCCTAGGCTTTTGCAAA
GATCGATCAAGAGACAGGATGAGGATCGTTTCGCATGATTGAACAAGATGGATTGCACGCAGGTTCTCCG
GCCGCTTGGGTGGAGAGGCTATTCGGCTATGACTGGGCACAACAGACAATCGGCTGCTCTGATGCCGCCG
TGTTCCGGCTGTCAGCGCAGGGGCGCCCGGTTCTTTTTGTCAAGACCGACCTGTCCGGTGCCCTGAATGA
ACTGCAAGACGAGGCAGCGCGGCTATCGTGGCTGGCCACGACGGGCGTTCCTTGCGCAGCTGTGCTCGAC
GTTGTCACTGAAGCGGGAAGGGACTGGCTGCTATTGGGCGAAGTGCCGGGGCAGGATCTCCTGTCATCTC
ACCTTGCTCCTGCCGAGAAAGTATCCATCATGGCTGATGCAATGCGGCGGCTGCATACGCTTGATCCGGC
TACCTGCCCATTCGACCACCAAGCGAAACATCGCATCGAGCGAGCACGTACTCGGATGGAAGCCGGTCTT
GTCGATCAGGATGATCTGGACGAAGAGCATCAGGGGCTCGCGCCAGCCGAACTGTTCGCCAGGCTCAAGG
CGAGCATGCCCGACGGCGAGGATCTCGTCGTGACCCATGGCGATGCCTGCTTGCCGAATATCATGGTGGA
AAATGGCCGCTTTTCTGGATTCATCGACTGTGGCCGGCTGGGTGTGGCGGACCGCTATCAGGACATAGCG
TTGGCTACCCGTGATATTGCTGAAGAGCTTGGCGGCGAATGGGCTGACCGCTTCCTCGTGCTTTACGGTA
TCGCCGCTCCCGATTCGCAGCGCATCGCCTTCTATCGCCTTCTTGACGAGTTCTTCTGAGCGGGACTCTG
GGGTTCGAAATGACCGACCAAGCGACGCCCAACCTGCCATCACGAGATTTCGATTCCACCGCCGCCTTCT
ATGAAAGGTTGGGCTTCGGAATCGTTTTCCGGGACGCCGGCTGGATGATCCTCCAGCGCGGGGATCTCAT
GCTGGAGTTCTTCGCCCACCCTAGGGGGAGGCTAACTGAAACACGGAAGGAGACAATACCGGAAGGAACC
CGCGCTATGACGGCAATAAAAAGACAGAATAAAACGCACGGTGTTGGGTCGTTTGTTCATAAACGCGGGG
TTCGGTCCCAGGGCTGGCACTCTGTCGATACCCCACCGAGACCCCATTGGGGCCAATACGCCCGCGTTTC
TTCCTTTTCCCCACCCCACCCCCCAAGTTCGGGTGAAGGCCCAGGGCTCGCAGCCAACGTCGGGGCGGCA
GGCCCTGCCATAGCCTCAGGTTACTCATATATACTTTAGATTGATTTAAAACTTCATTTTTAATTTAAAA
GGATCTAGGTGAAGATCCTTTTTGATAATCTCATGACCAAAATCCCTTAACGTGAGTTTTCGTTCCACTG
AGCGTCAGACCCCGTAGAAAAGATCAAAGGATCTTCTTGAGATCCTTTTTTTCTGCGCGTAATCTGCTGC
TTGCAAACAAAAAAACCACCGCTACCAGCGGTGGTTTGTTTGCCGGATCAAGAGCTACCAACTCTTTTTC
CGAAGGTAACTGGCTTCAGCAGAGCGCAGATACCAAATACTGTTCTTCTAGTGTAGCCGTAGTTAGGCCA
CCACTTCAAGAACTCTGTAGCACCGCCTACATACCTCGCTCTGCTAATCCTGTTACCAGTGGCTGCTGCC
AGTGGCGATAAGTCGTGTCTTACCGGGTTGGACTCAAGACGATAGTTACCGGATAAGGCGCAGCGGTCGG
GCTGAACGGGGGGTTCGTGCACACAGCCCAGCTTGGAGCGAACGACCTACACCGAACTGAGATACCTACA
GCGTGAGCTATGAGAAAGCGCCACGCTTCCCGAAGGGAGAAAGGCGGACAGGTATCCGGTAAGCGGCAGG
GTCGGAACAGGAGAGCGCACGAGGGAGCTTCCAGGGGGAAACGCCTGGTATCTTTATAGTCCTGTCGGGT
TTCGCCACCTCTGACTTGAGCGTCGATTTTTGTGATGCTCGTCAGGGGGGCGGAGCCTATGGAAAAACGC
CAGCAACGCGGCCTTTTTACGGTTCCTGGCCTTTTGCTGGCCTTTTGCTCACATGTTCTTTCCTGCGTTA
TCCCCTGATTCTGTGGATAACCGTATTACCGCCATGCAT
