>Addgene plasmid #89445 | pCMV-DeAct-GS1 | depositor partial sequence | sequence record 173273 | GS1 region
GTGGTGGAACACCCCGAGTTCCTCAAGGCAGGGAAGGAGCCTGGCCTGCAGATCTGGCGTGTGGAGAAGT
TCGATCTGGTGCCCGTGCCCACCAACCTTTATGGAGACTTCTTCACGGGCGACGCCTACGTCATCCTGAA
GACAGTGCAGCTGAGGAACGGAAATCTGCAGTATGACCTCCACTACTGGCTGGGCAATGAGTGCAGCCAG
GATGAGAGCGGGGCGGCCGCCATCTTTACCGTGCAGCTGGATGACTACCTGAACGGCCGGGCCGTGCAGC
ACCGTGAGGTCCAGGGCTTCGAGTCGGCCACCTTCCTAGGCTACTTCAAGTCTGGCCTGAAGTACAAGAA
AGGAGGTGTGGCATCAGGATTC
